Addgene plasmid #169784: pGRNA4e
Purpose: (Empty Backbone) Insert one gRNA
Depositing lab: Sang-Gyu Kim. Depositing organization: Korea Advanced Institute of Science and Technology. Publication: A multiplex guide RNA expression system and its efficacy for plant genome engineering. Oh Y, Lee B, Kim H, Kim SG. Plant Methods. 2020 Mar 12;16:37. doi: 10.1186/s13007-020-00580-x. eCollection 2020. PubMed 32190101.
Backbone
  Vector backbone: All in One™ vector
  Backbone manufacturer: BIOFACT
  Vector type: Unspecified
Growth in bacteria
  Bacterial resistance: Kanamycin, 50 μg/mL
  Growth temperature: 37°C
  Growth strain: DH5alpha
  Copy number: High Copy
Gene/Insert
  Cloning method: Restriction Enzyme
Terms and licenses: Academic/Nonprofit Terms; Industry Terms: Not Available to Industry
How to cite: pGRNA4e was a gift from Sang-Gyu Kim (Addgene plasmid # 169784 ; http://n2t.net/addgene:169784 ; RRID:Addgene_169784)
