[The description below was written by a language model from this plasmid's Addgene catalogue record and pLannotate feature annotations shown in this document.]
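Description:
pGRNA4e is a small (about 3.4 kb) empty-backbone cloning plasmid built on the commercial All in One vector and intended to receive a single guide RNA by restriction-enzyme cloning. It belongs to a multiplex guide RNA expression system developed for plant genome engineering. The record does not assign a vector type, and nothing in the annotation indicates plant transformation elements such as T-DNA borders or a plant selectable marker, so it appears to be an E. coli cloning intermediate rather than a plasmid delivered directly to plants. It replicates from a high-copy ColE1/pUC-type origin and is selected with kanamycin, conferred by the Tn5-derived NeoR/KanR (aminoglycoside phosphotransferase) gene. A complete β-lactamase (AmpR) coding sequence lies immediately downstream with only a fragment of its own promoter annotated, and ampicillin is not listed as a selection.

The cloning region sits downstream of standard lac regulatory elements carried over from the backbone: a lacI fragment, CAP binding site, lac promoter and lac operator. The one payload-related feature detected there is a roughly 70 nt tRNA sequence. In multiplex gRNA designs, tRNAs commonly serve as processing signals that let endogenous RNases release individual guides from a longer transcript, which would be consistent with the stated system, although the record does not spell out this role. No gRNA scaffold, Pol III promoter or terminator was annotated, so the record does not state how an inserted guide would be transcribed. The short ccdB fragment and the Tn5 transposase fragment look like backbone remnants rather than functional genes; growth in DH5alpha is consistent with ccdB being inactive.
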