Features (pLannotate 1.2.2; 11 found; start..end, strand, type, name):
     24..116     +  CDS            lacI (fragment): lac repressor; lacI; The lac repressor binds to the lac operator to inhibit transcription in E. coli. This inhibition can be relieved by adding lactose or isopropyl-β-D-thiogalactopyranoside (IPTG).
    129..150     +  protein_bind   CAP binding site: CAP binding activates transcription in the presence of cAMP. E. coli catabolite activator protein
    165..195     +  promoter       lac promoter: promoter for the E. coli lac operon
    203..219     +  protein_bind   lac operator: The lac repressor binds to the lac operator to inhibit transcription in E. coli. This inhibition can be relieved by adding lactose or isopropyl-β-D-thiogalactopyranoside (IPTG). lac repressor encoded by lacI
    282..352     +  ncRNA          tRNA: Accession: RF00005 - tRNA
    401..486     +  CDS            ccdB (fragment): CcdB, a bacterial toxin that poisons DNA gyrase; ccdB; Plasmids containing the ccdB gene cannot be propagated in standard E. coli strains.
    534..803     +  CDS            tnpA (fragment): TN5P_ECOLX - Also known as tnp. Experimental evidence at protein level: Swiss-Prot protein existence level 1. Mediates transposition of transposon Tn5 by a 'cut and paste' mechanism. First, the monomeric transposase binds the 19 bp inverted DNA repeats flanking the transposon. Then, dimerization of the DNA- bound transposase creates a synaptic DNA complex. After nicking of the first DNA strand, excision of the transposon proceeds through a series of intermediates. The transposase then mediates the insertion of the transposon at a new site by strand transfer. The activity of the wild- type tran
    835..1629    +  CDS            NeoR/KanR: aminoglycoside phosphotransferase from Tn5; aph(3')-II (or nptII); confers resistance to neomycin, kanamycin, and G418 (Geneticin®)
   1630..1646    +  promoter       AmpR promoter (fragment): bla
   1647..2507    +  CDS            AmpR: β-lactamase; bla; confers resistance to ampicillin, carbenicillin, and related antibiotics
   2678..3266    +  rep_origin     ori: high-copy-number ColE1/pMB1/pBR322/pUC origin of replication
>Addgene plasmid #169784 | pGRNA4e | addgene full sequence | sequence record 338356 | Addgene NGS Result
TCAGTGAGCGAGGAAGCGGAAGAGCGCCCAATACGCAAACCGCCTCTCCCCGCGCGTTGGCCGATTCATT
AATGCAGCTGGCACGACAGGTTTCCCGACTGGAAAGCGGGCAGTGAGCGCAACGCAATTAATGTGAGTTA
GCTCACTCATTAGGCACCCCAGGCTTTACACTTTATGCTTCCGGCTCGTATGTTGTGTGGAATTGTGAGC
GGATAACAATTTCACACAGGAAACAGCTATGACCATGATTACGCCAAGCTTCACCTGCGAAGGAAGAACA
AAGCACCAGTGGTCTAGTGGTAGAATAGTACCCTGCCACGGTACAGACCCGGGTTCGATTCCCGGCTGGT
GCAAGAGACCTCCGGAGTGGTCTCAGTTTGAAAGCAGGTGCTCGAGGGGCCCGTTATCGGGGAAGAAGTG
GCTGATCTCAGCCACCGCGAAAATGACATCAAAAACGCCATTAACCTGATGTTCTGGGGAATATAAATGT
CAGGCATGAGATTATCAAAAAGGATCTTCACCTAGATCCTTTTCACGTAGAAAGCCAGTCCGCAGAAACG
GTGCTGACCCCGGATGAATGTCAGCTACTGGGCTATCTGGACAAGGGAAAACGCAAGCGCAAAGAGAAAG
CAGGTAGCTTGCAGTGGGCTTACATGGCGATAGCTAGACTGGGCGGTTTTATGGACAGCAAGCGAACCGG
AATTGCCAGCTGGGGCGCCCTCTGGTAAGGTTGGGAAGCCCTGCAAAGTAAACTGGATGGCTTTCTTGCC
GCCAAGGATCTGATGGCGCAGGGGATCAAGCTCTGATCAAGAGACAGGATGAGGATCGTTTCGCATGATT
GAACAAGATGGATTGCACGCAGGTTCTCCGGCCGCTTGGGTGGAGAGGCTATTCGGCTATGACTGGGCAC
AACAGACAATCGGCTGCTCTGATGCCGCCGTGTTCCGGCTGTCAGCGCAGGGGCGCCCGGTTCTTTTTGT
CAAGACCGACCTGTCCGGTGCCCTGAATGAACTGCAAGACGAGGCAGCGCGGCTATCGTGGCTGGCCACG
ACGGGCGTTCCTTGCGCAGCTGTGCTCGACGTTGTCACTGAAGCGGGAAGGGACTGGCTGCTATTGGGCG
AAGTGCCGGGGCAGGATCTCCTGTCATCTCACCTTGCTCCTGCCGAGAAAGTATCCATCATGGCTGATGC
AATGCGGCGGCTGCATACGCTTGATCCGGCTACCTGCCCATTCGACCACCAAGCGAAACATCGCATCGAG
CGAGCACGTACTCGGATGGAAGCCGGTCTTGTCGATCAGGATGATCTGGACGAAGAGCATCAGGGGCTCG
CGCCAGCCGAACTGTTCGCCAGGCTCAAGGCGAGCATGCCCGACGGCGAGGATCTCGTCGTGACCCATGG
CGATGCCTGCTTGCCGAATATCATGGTGGAAAATGGCCGCTTTTCTGGATTCATCGACTGTGGCCGGCTG
GGTGTGGCGGACCGCTATCAGGACATAGCGTTGGCTACCCGTGATATTGCTGAAGAGCTTGGCGGCGAAT
GGGCTGACCGCTTCCTCGTGCTTTACGGTATCGCCGCTCCCGATTCGCAGCGCATCGCCTTCTATCGCCT
TCTTGACGAGTTCTTCTGAATTGAAAAAGGAAGAGTATGAGTATTCAACATTTCCGTGTCGCCCTTATTC
CCTTTTTTGCGGCATTTTGCCTTCCTGTTTTTGCTCACCCAGAAACGCTGGTGAAAGTAAAAGATGCTGA
AGATCAGTTGGGTGCACGAGTGGGTTACATCGAACTGGATCTCAACAGCGGTAAGATCCTTGAGAGTTTT
CGCCCCGAAGAACGTTTTCCAATGATGAGCACTTTTAAAGTTCTGCTATGTGGCGCGGTATTATCCCGTA
TTGACGCCGGGCAAGAGCAACTCGGTCGCCGCATACACTATTCTCAGAATGACTTGGTTGAGTACTCACC
AGTCACAGAAAAGCATCTTACGGATGGCATGACAGTAAGAGAATTATGCAGTGCTGCCATAACCATGAGT
GATAACACTGCGGCCAACTTACTTCTGACAACGATCGGAGGACCGAAGGAGCTAACCGCTTTTTTGCACA
ACATGGGGGATCATGTAACTCGCCTTGATCGTTGGGAACCGGAGCTGAATGAAGCCATACCAAACGACGA
GCGTGACACCACGATGCCTGTAGCAATGGCAACAACGTTGCGCAAACTATTAACTGGCGAACTACTTACT
CTAGCTTCCCGGCAACAATTAATAGACTGGATGGAGGCGGATAAAGTTGCAGGACCACTTCTGCGCTCGG
CCCTTCCGGCTGGCTGGTTTATTGCTGATAAATCTGGAGCCGGTGAGCGTGGTTCGCGCGGTATCATTGC
AGCACTGGGGCCAGATGGTAAGCCCTCCCGTATCGTAGTTATCTACACGACGGGGAGCCAGGCAACTATG
GATGAACGAAATAGACAGATCGCTGAGATAGGTGCCTCACTGATTAAGCATTGGTAACTGTCAGACCAAG
TTTACTCATATATACTTTAGATTGATTTAAAACTTCATTTTTAATTTAAAAGGATCTAGGTGAAGATCCT
TTTTGATAATCTCATGACCAAAATCCCTTAACGTGAGTTTTCGTTCCACTGAGCGTCAGACCCCGTAGAA
AAGATCAAAGGATCTTCTTGAGATCCTTTTTTTCTGCGCGTAATCTGCTGCTTGCAAACAAAAAAACCAC
CGCTACCAGCGGTGGTTTGTTTGCCGGATCAAGAGCTACCAACTCTTTTTCCGAAGGTAACTGGCTTCAG
CAGAGCGCAGATACCAAATACTGTTCTTCTAGTGTAGCCGTAGTTAGGCCACCACTTCAAGAACTCTGTA
GCACCGCCTACATACCTCGCTCTGCTAATCCTGTTACCAGTGGCTGCTGCCAGTGGCGATAAGTCGTGTC
TTACCGGGTTGGATTCAAGACGATAGTTACCGGATAAGGCGCAGCGGTCGGGCTGAACGGGGGGTTCGTG
CACACAGCCCAGCTTGGAGCGAACGACCTACACCGAACTGAGATACCTACAGCGTGAGCTATGAGAAAGC
GCCACGCTTCCCGAAGGGAGAAAGGCGGACAGGTATCCGGTAAGCGGCAGGGTCGGAACAGGAGAGCGCA
CGAGGGAGCTTCCAGGGGGAAACGCCTGGTATCTTTATAGTCCTGTCGGGTTTCGCCACCTCTGACTTGA
GCGTCGATTTTTGTGATGCTCGTCAGGGGGGCGGAGCCTATGGAAAAACGCCAGCAACGCGGCCTTTTTA
CGGTTCCTGGCCTTTTGCTGGCCTTTTGCTCACATGTTCTTTCCTGCGTTATCCCCTGATTCTGTGGATA
ACCGTATTACCGCCTTTGAGTGAGCTGATACCGCTCGCCGCAGCCGAACGACCGAGCGCAGCGAA
